Addgene plasmid #1491: pPD95_69
Purpose: (Empty Backbone)
Depositing lab: Andrew Fire. Depositing organization: Carnegie Institution for Science.
Backbone
  Vector backbone: Unknown
  Backbone size (bp): 4538
  Vector type: Worm Expression
Growth in bacteria
  Bacterial resistance: Ampicillin, 100 μg/mL
  Growth temperature: 37°C
  Growth strain: DH5alpha
  Copy number: Unknown
Gene/Insert
  Gene/Insert name: None
  Tag / fusion protein: IVSA, rf2204, SV40NLS, gfpN, IVSR, gfpS65C, IVSS, IVST, gfpC, IVSL, decoy
  Cloning method: Restriction Enzyme
Terms and licenses: Academic/Nonprofit Terms; Industry Terms: Not Available to Industry
Depositor comments: See Fire Lab Vector Kit Documentation 1995. Fire Lab Miniprep Number pPD95.69, Ligation number NONE.
How to cite: pPD95_69 was a gift from Andrew Fire (Addgene plasmid # 1491 ; http://n2t.net/addgene:1491 ; RRID:Addgene_1491)
