[The description below was written by a language model from this plasmid's Addgene catalogue record and pLannotate feature annotations shown in this document.]
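Description:
pPD95_69 is an empty-backbone worm expression vector of about 4.5 kb from the 1995 Fire Lab Vector Kit, designed for making GFP reporter fusions in Caenorhabditis elegans. The parent backbone is listed as unknown, but the annotated features point to a pUC-type plasmid. These include a high-copy ColE1/pMB1 origin, an ampicillin resistance gene (β-lactamase) with its own promoter, and remnants of the lac region (lacI fragment, CAP site, lac promoter and operator) next to a fragment of the pUC18/19 multiple cloning site. Short rop and bom fragments are also detected. The plasmid is propagated in E. coli under ampicillin selection.

The payload is a promoterless reporter cassette with no insert. According to the catalogue fields, it runs through a synthetic intron (IVSA), an SV40 nuclear localisation signal, and a GFP coding region carrying the S65C chromophore substitution. The GFP region is split into segments by several artificial introns (IVSR, IVSS, IVST, IVSL), which are included in Fire vectors to improve expression in worms. The annotation tool reports this region as a single GFP-family coding feature derived from Aequorea victoria. The "rf2204" entry is not explained in the record. "Decoy" is also not defined; in this vector series it generally refers to a short upstream element meant to reduce spurious read-through expression from the backbone. A downstream hit to a C. elegans aex-5 fragment is annotated, but the record does not state its role, and no worm promoter or 3' UTR is explicitly listed.

In typical use, a C. elegans promoter or gene fragment is cloned by restriction enzymes into the polylinker upstream of the NLS-GFP. The resulting nuclear-localised fluorescence helps identify the expressing cells in transgenic animals.
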