Features (pLannotate 1.2.2; 12 found; start..end, strand, type, name):
      1..41      -  misc_feature   MCS (fragment): pUC18/19 multiple cloning site
    181..1041    +  CDS            sg25: sg25 is a basic (constitutively fluorescent) green fluorescent protein published in 1997, derived from Aequorea victoria.
   1662..1814    +  CDS            aex-5 (fragment): AEX5_CAEEL - Also known as kpc-3 From Caenorhabditis elegans.
   1942..1977    +  CDS            rop (fragment): Rop protein, which maintains plasmids at low copy number; rop
   2079..2178    +  misc_feature   bom (fragment): basis of mobility region from pBR322
   2276..2380    +  promoter       AmpR promoter: bla
   2381..3241    +  CDS            AmpR: β-lactamase; bla; confers resistance to ampicillin, carbenicillin, and related antibiotics
   3412..4000    +  rep_origin     ori: high-copy-number ColE1/pMB1/pBR322/pUC origin of replication
   4183..4275    +  CDS            lacI (fragment): lac repressor; lacI; The lac repressor binds to the lac operator to inhibit transcription in E. coli. This inhibition can be relieved by adding lactose or isopropyl-β-D-thiogalactopyranoside (IPTG).
   4288..4309    +  protein_bind   CAP binding site: CAP binding activates transcription in the presence of cAMP. E. coli catabolite activator protein
   4324..4354    +  promoter       lac promoter: promoter for the E. coli lac operon
   4362..4378    +  protein_bind   lac operator: The lac repressor binds to the lac operator to inhibit transcription in E. coli. This inhibition can be relieved by adding lactose or isopropyl-β-D-thiogalactopyranoside (IPTG). lac repressor encoded by lacI
>Addgene plasmid #1491 | pPD95_69 | depositor full sequence | sequence record 102 | Author sequence
AAGCTTGCATGCCTGCAGGTCGACTCTAGAGGATCCCCGGGATTGGCCAAAGGACCCAAAGGTATGTTTC
GAATGATACTAACATAACATAGAACATTTTCAGGAGGACCCTTGAGGGTACCGAGCTCAGAAAAAATGAC
TGCTCCAAAGAAGAAGCGTAAGGTACCGGTAGAAAAAATGAGTAAAGGAGAAGAACTTTTCACTGGAGTT
GTCCCAATTCTTGTTGAATTAGATGGTGATGTTAATGGGCACAAATTTTCTGTCAGTGGAGAGGGTGAAG
GTGATGCAACATACGGAAAACTTACCCTTAAATTTATTTGCACTACTGGAAAACTACCTGTTCCATGGGT
AAGTTTAAACATATATATACTAACTAACCCTGATTATTTAAATTTTCAGCCAACACTTGTCACTACTTTC
TGTTATGGTGTTCAATGCTTCTCGAGATACCCAGATCATATGAAACGGCATGACTTTTTCAAGAGTGCCA
TGCCCGAAGGTTATGTACAGGAAAGAACTATATTTTTCAAAGATGACGGGAACTACAAGACACGTAAGTT
TAAACAGTTCGGTACTAACTAACCATACATATTTAAATTTTCAGGTGCTGAAGTCAAGTTTGAAGGTGAT
ACCCTTGTTAATAGAATCGAGTTAAAAGGTATTGATTTTAAAGAAGATGGAAACATTCTTGGACACAAAT
TGGAATACAACTATAACTCACACAATGTATACATCATGGCAGACAAACAAAAGAATGGAATCAAAGTTGT
AAGTTTAAACATGATTTTACTAACTAACTAATCTGATTTAAATTTTCAGAACTTCAAAATTAGACACAAC
ATTGAAGATGGAAGCGTTCAACTAGCAGACCATTATCAACAAAATACTCCAATTGGCGATGGCCCTGTCC
TTTTACCAGACAACCATTACCTGTCCACACAATCTGCCCTTTCGAAAGATCCCAACGAAAAGAGAGACCA
CATGGTCCTTCTTGAGTTTGTAACAGCTGCTGGGATTACACATGGCATGGATGAACTATACAAATAGCAT
TCGTAGAATTCCAACTGAGCGCCGGTCGCTACCATTACCAACTTGTCTGGTGTCAAAAATAATAGGGGCC
GCTGTCATCAGAGTAAGTTTAAACTGAGTTCTACTAACTAACGAGTAATATTTAAATTTTCAGCATCTCG
CGCCCGTGCCTCTGACTTCTAAGTCCAATTACTCTTCAACATCCCTACATGCTCTTTCTCCCTGTGCTCC
CACCCCCTATTTTTGTTATTATCAAAAAACTTCTCTTAATTTCTTTGTTTTTTAGCTTCTTTTAAGTCAC
CTCTAACAATGAAATTGTGTAGATTCAAAAATAGAATTAATTCGTAATAAAAAGTCGAAAAAAATTGTGC
TCCCTCCCCCCATTAATAATAATTCTATCCCAAAATCTACACAATGTTCTGTGTACACTTCTTATGTTTT
TTACTTCTGATAAATTTTTTTGAAACATCATAGAAAAAACCGCACACAAAATACCTTATCATATGTTACG
TTTCAGTTTATGACCGCAATTTTTATTTCTTCGCACGTCTGGGCCTCTCATGACGTCAAATCATGCTCAT
CGTGAAAAAGTTTTGGAGTATTTTTGGAATTTTTCAATCAAGTGAAAGTTTATGAAATTAATTTTCCTGC
TTTTGCTTTTTGGGGTTTCCCCTATTGTTTGTCAAGATTTCGAGGACGGCGTTTTTCTTGCTAAAATCAC
AAGTATTGATGAGCACGATGCAAGAAAGATCGGAAGAAGGTTTGGGTTTGAGGCTCAGTGGAAGGTGAGT
AGAAGTTGATAATTTGAAAGTGGAGTAGTGTCTATGGGGTTTTTGCCTTAAATGACAGAATACATTCCCA
ATATACCAAACATAACTGTTTCCTACTAGTCGGCCGTACGGGCCCTTTCGTCTCGCGCGTTTCGGTGATG
ACGGTGAAAACCTCTGACACATGCAGCTCCCGGAGACGGTCACAGCTTGTCTGTAAGCGGATGCCGGGAG
CAGACAAGCCCGTCAGGGCGCGTCAGCGGGTGTTGGCGGGTGTCGGGGCTGGCTTAACTATGCGGCATCA
GAGCAGATTGTACTGAGAGTGCACCATATGCGGTGTGAAATACCGCACAGATGCGTAAGGAGAAAATACC
GCATCAGGCGGCCTTAAGGGCCTCGTGATACGCCTATTTTTATAGGTTAATGTCATGATAATAATGGTTT
CTTAGACGTCAGGTGGCACTTTTCGGGGAAATGTGCGCGGAACCCCTATTTGTTTATTTTTCTAAATACA
TTCAAATATGTATCCGCTCATGAGACAATAACCCTGATAAATGCTTCAATAATATTGAAAAAGGAAGAGT
ATGAGTATTCAACATTTCCGTGTCGCCCTTATTCCCTTTTTTGCGGCATTTTGCCTTCCTGTTTTTGCTC
ACCCAGAAACGCTGGTGAAAGTAAAAGATGCTGAAGATCAGTTGGGTGCACGAGTGGGTTACATCGAACT
GGATCTCAACAGCGGTAAGATCCTTGAGAGTTTTCGCCCCGAAGAACGTTTTCCAATGATGAGCACTTTT
AAAGTTCTGCTATGTGGCGCGGTATTATCCCGTATTGACGCCGGGCAAGAGCAACTCGGTCGCCGCATAC
ACTATTCTCAGAATGACTTGGTTGAGTACTCACCAGTCACAGAAAAGCATCTTACGGATGGCATGACAGT
AAGAGAATTATGCAGTGCTGCCATAACCATGAGTGATAACACTGCGGCCAACTTACTTCTGACAACGATC
GGAGGACCGAAGGAGCTAACCGCTTTTTTGCACAACATGGGGGATCATGTAACTCGCCTTGATCGTTGGG
AACCGGAGCTGAATGAAGCCATACCAAACGACGAGCGTGACACCACGATGCCTGTAGCAATGGCAACAAC
GTTGCGCAAACTATTAACTGGCGAACTACTTACTCTAGCTTCCCGGCAACAATTAATAGACTGGATGGAG
GCGGATAAAGTTGCAGGACCACTTCTGCGCTCGGCCCTTCCGGCTGGCTGGTTTATTGCTGATAAATCTG
GAGCCGGTGAGCGTGGGTCTCGCGGTATCATTGCAGCACTGGGGCCAGATGGTAAGCCCTCCCGTATCGT
AGTTATCTACACGACGGGGAGTCAGGCAACTATGGATGAACGAAATAGACAGATCGCTGAGATAGGTGCC
TCACTGATTAAGCATTGGTAACTGTCAGACCAAGTTTACTCATATATACTTTAGATTGATTTAAAACTTC
ATTTTTAATTTAAAAGGATCTAGGTGAAGATCCTTTTTGATAATCTCATGACCAAAATCCCTTAACGTGA
GTTTTCGTTCCACTGAGCGTCAGACCCCGTAGAAAAGATCAAAGGATCTTCTTGAGATCCTTTTTTTCTG
CGCGTAATCTGCTGCTTGCAAACAAAAAAACCACCGCTACCAGCGGTGGTTTGTTTGCCGGATCAAGAGC
TACCAACTCTTTTTCCGAAGGTAACTGGCTTCAGCAGAGCGCAGATACCAAATACTGTCCTTCTAGTGTA
GCCGTAGTTAGGCCACCACTTCAAGAACTCTGTAGCACCGCCTACATACCTCGCTCTGCTAATCCTGTTA
CCAGTGGCTGCTGCCAGTGGCGATAAGTCGTGTCTTACCGGGTTGGACTCAAGACGATAGTTACCGGATA
AGGCGCAGCGGTCGGGCTGAACGGGGGGTTCGTGCACACAGCCCAGCTTGGAGCGAACGACCTACACCGA
ACTGAGATACCTACAGCGTGAGCATTGAGAAAGCGCCACGCTTCCCGAAGGGAGAAAGGCGGACAGGTAT
CCGGTAAGCGGCAGGGTCGGAACAGGAGAGCGCACGAGGGAGCTTCCAGGGGGAAACGCCTGGTATCTTT
ATAGTCCTGTCGGGTTTCGCCACCTCTGACTTGAGCGTCGATTTTTGTGATGCTCGTCAGGGGGGCGGAG
CCTATGGAAAAACGCCAGCAACGCGGCCTTTTTACGGTTCCTGGCCTTTTGCTGGCCTTTTGCTCACATG
TTCTTTCCTGCGTTATCCCCTGATTCTGTGGATAACCGTATTACCGCCTTTGAGTGAGCTGATACCGCTC
GCCGCAGCCGAACGACCGAGCGCAGCGAGTCAGTGAGCGAGGAAGCGGAAGAGCGCCCAATACGCAAACC
GCCTCTCCCCGCGCGTTGGCCGATTCATTAATGCAGCTGGCACGACAGGTTTCCCGACTGGAAAGCGGGC
AGTGAGCGCAACGCAATTAATGTGAGTTAGCTCACTCATTAGGCACCCCAGGCTTTACACTTTATGCTTC
CGGCTCGTATGTTGTGTGGAATTGTGAGCGGATAACAATTTCACACAGGAAACAGCTATGACCATGATTA
CGCCAAGCTGTAAGTTTAAACATGATCTTACTAACTAACTATTCTCATTTAAATTTTCAGAGCTTAAAAA
TGGCTGAAATCACTCACAACGATGGATACGCTAACAACTTGGAAATGAAAT
