>Addgene plasmid #1491 | pPD95_69 | addgene partial sequence | sequence record 16632 | 1491_m13reverse
CTGATCTTCTAACTAACTATTCTCATTTAAATTTTCAGAGCTTAAAAATGGCTGAAATCACTCACAACGA
TGGATACGCTAACAACTTGGAAATGAAATAAGCTTGCATGCCTGCAGGTCGACTCTAGAGGATCCCCGGG
ATTGGCCAAAGGACCCAAAGGTATGTTTCGAATGATACTAACATAACATAGAACATTTTCAGGAGGACCC
TTGAGGGTACCGAGCTCAGAAAAAATGACTGCTCCAAAGAAGAAGCGTAAGGTACCGGTAGAAAAAATGA
GTAAAGGAGAAGAACTTTTCACTGGAGTTGTCCCAATTCTTGTTGAATTAGATGGTGATGTTAATGGGCA
CAAATTTTCTGTCAGTGGAGAGGGTGAAGGTGATGCAACATACGGAAAACTTACCCTTAAATTTATTTGC
ACTACTGGAAAACTACCTGTTCCATGGGTAAGTTTAAACATATATATACTAACTAACCCTGATTATTTAA
ATTTTCAGCCAACACTTGTCACTACTTTCTGTTATGGTGTTCAATGCTTCTCGAGATACCCAGATCATAT
GAAACGGCATGACTTTTTCAAGAGTGCCATGCCCGAAGGTTATGTACAGGAAAGAACTATATTTTTCAAA
GATGACGGGAACTACAAGACACGTAAGTTTAAACAGTTCGGTACTAACTAACCATACATATTTAAATTTT
CAGGTGCTGAAGTCAAGTTTGAAGGTGATACCCTTGTTAATAGAATCGAGTTAAAAGGTATTGATTTTAA
AGAAGATGGAAACATTCTTGGACACAAATTGGAATACAACTATAACTCACACAATGTATACATCATGGCA
GACAAACAAAAGAATGGAATCAAAGTTGTAAGTTTAAACATGATTTTACTAACTAACTAATCTGATTTAA
ATTTTCAGAACTTCAAAATTAGACACAACATTGAAGATGGAAGCGTTCACCTAGCAGACCATTATCACCA
AATACTCCATTGGCGATGGCCCTGTCNTTTACCAGACANCNTTACCTGTCCACCAATCTGCCCTTCGAAG
ATCCCACGAAAAAAAGACCCNTGGNCTTCTGANTTGTACCCTGCNGGATACCTNGGCAGGAGACTTCNAA
TAGCNTCGNAANTCCACTGAGGCGGGCCTCCTNCNACTGCCGGGGCAAAAANAGGNCNGNCNCAAANTTA
ACGGTCCNCNCACCNNAATTTATTCC
